Addgene plasmid #90210: pSR78
Purpose: Expresses the light sensors CcaS and Cph8 as well as the phycocyanobilin biosynthesis genes Ho1 and PcyA
Depositing lab: Jeffrey Tabor. Depositing organization: Rice University. Publication: A photoconversion model for full spectral programming and multiplexing of optogenetic systems. Olson EJ, Tzouanas CN, Tabor JJ. Mol Syst Biol. 2017 Apr 24;13(4):926. doi: 10.15252/msb.20167456. PubMed 28438832.
Backbone
  Vector backbone: pACYCDuet-1
  Total vector size (bp): 8699
  Vector type: Bacterial Expression, Synthetic Biology
Growth in bacteria
  Bacterial resistance: Spectinomycin, 50 μg/mL
  Growth temperature: 37°C
  Growth strain: DH5alpha
  Copy number: High Copy
Gene/Insert 1
  Gene/Insert name: CcaS
  Species: Synechocystis sp. PCC 6803
  Insert size (bp): 2262
Gene/Insert 2
  Gene/Insert name: Cph8
  Species: Synechocystis sp. PCC 6803
  Insert size (bp): 2235
Gene/Insert 3
  Gene/Insert name: Ho1
  Species: Synechocystis sp. PCC 6803
  Insert size (bp): 723
Gene/Insert 4
  Gene/Insert name: PcyA
  Species: Synechocystis sp. PCC 6803
  Insert size (bp): 747
Resource information
  A portion of this plasmid was derived from a plasmid made by: Sebastian Schmidl, Tabor Lab, Rice University, Houston, TX, USA
Terms and licenses: Academic/Nonprofit Terms; Industry Terms: Not Available to Industry
How to cite: pSR78 was a gift from Jeffrey Tabor (Addgene plasmid # 90210 ; http://n2t.net/addgene:90210 ; RRID:Addgene_90210)
