[The description below was written by a language model from this plasmid's Addgene catalogue record and pLannotate feature annotations shown in this document.]
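Description:
pSR78 is an 8.7 kb bacterial expression plasmid for synthetic biology and optogenetics in E. coli. The catalogue lists pACYCDuet-1 as its backbone. It replicates from a p15A origin, which is compatible with ColE1-type plasmids and so allows co-maintenance with separate reporter or output plasmids. Selection is by spectinomycin through the aadA (SmR) aminoglycoside adenylyltransferase gene, which is followed by a lambda t0 terminator. The catalogue calls the plasmid high copy, whereas p15A is generally regarded as a medium-copy origin. A short RSF origin fragment and a Tn5 transposase fragment are also annotated; these look like cloning remnants rather than functional parts.

The payload consists of three constitutive cassettes in the same orientation, each driven by a promoter matching the J23119 family (two are annotated only as fragments and may be variants) and each closed by an rrnB T1 terminator, in two cases paired with T7Te. The first cassette spans roughly 2.3 kb with no annotated coding sequence. By position and size it corresponds to CcaS, the Synechocystis PCC 6803 green/red-responsive sensor histidine kinase listed in the record. The second is a two-gene operon encoding heme oxygenase Ho1 (pbsA1) and the biliverdin reductase PcyA, which together convert heme into phycocyanobilin, the chromophore required by both sensors. The third carries Cph8, annotated as cph1 because it contains the Cph1 phytochrome red/far-red sensing region; Cph8 is generally known as a Cph1–EnvZ chimera.

The plasmid thus supplies both light sensors and their chromophore from one replicon. The associated work concerns spectral programming and multiplexing of optogenetic systems. The cognate response regulators and output promoters are not annotated here.
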