Features (pLannotate 1.2.2; 17 found; start..end, strand, type, name):
    112..140     +  promoter       J23119 promoter (fragment): bacterial promoter (Registry of Standard Biological Parts BBa J23119)
   2458..2529    +  terminator     rrnB T1 terminator: transcription terminator T1 from the E. coli rrnB gene
   2545..2572    +  terminator     T7Te terminator: phage T7 early transcription terminator
   2690..2723    +  promoter       J23119 promoter: bacterial promoter (Registry of Standard Biological Parts BBa J23119)
   2758..3477    +  CDS            pbsA1: HO1_SYNY3 - Experimental evidence at protein level: Swiss-Prot protein existence level 1. Catalyzes the opening of the heme ring with the release of iron. Key enzyme in the synthesis of the chromophoric part of the photosynthetic antennae. From Synechocystis sp. (strain PCC 6803 / Kazusa).
   3501..4244    +  CDS            pcyA (sequence partly withheld): PCYA_SYNY3 - Experimental evidence at protein level: Swiss-Prot protein existence level 1. Catalyzes the four-electron reduction of biliverdin IX-alpha (2-electron reduction at both the A and D rings); the reaction proceeds via an isolatable 2-electron intermediate, 181,182-dihydrobiliverdin. From Synechocystis sp. (strain PCC 6803 / Kazusa).
   4262..4333    +  terminator     rrnB T1 terminator: transcription terminator T1 from the E. coli rrnB gene
   4349..4376    +  terminator     T7Te terminator: phage T7 early transcription terminator
   4383..4427    +  misc_feature   MCS (fragment): pUC18/19 multiple cloning site
   4434..4462    +  promoter       J23119 promoter (fragment): bacterial promoter (Registry of Standard Biological Parts BBa J23119)
   4493..6634    +  CDS            cph1: PHY1_SYNY3 - Experimental evidence at protein level: Swiss-Prot protein existence level 1. Regulatory photoreceptor which exists in two forms that are reversibly interconvertible by light: the R form that absorbs maximally in the red region of the spectrum and the FR form that absorbs maximally in the far-red region. Has also a slight blue shift for the far-red maximum. Forms a two-component system with the Rrcp1 response regulator. From Synechocystis sp. (strain PCC 6803 / Kazusa).
   6739..6825    +  terminator     rrnB T1 terminator: Escherichia coli rrnB; transcription terminator T1 from the E. coli rrnB gene
   6845..6961    +  CDS            tnpA (fragment): TN5P_ECOLX - Also known as tnp. Experimental evidence at protein level: Swiss-Prot protein existence level 1. Mediates transposition of transposon Tn5 by a 'cut and paste' mechanism. First, the monomeric transposase binds the 19 bp inverted DNA repeats flanking the transposon. Then, dimerization of the DNA- bound transposase creates a synaptic DNA complex. After nicking of the first DNA strand, excision of the transposon proceeds through a series of intermediates. The transposase then mediates the insertion of the transposon at a new site by strand transfer. The activity of the wild- type tran
   6993..7784    +  CDS            SmR: aminoglycoside adenylyltransferase (Murphy, 1985); aadA; confers resistance to spectinomycin and streptomycin
   7796..7890    +  terminator     lambda t0 terminator: transcription terminator from phage lambda
   8004..8549    +  rep_origin     p15A ori: Plasmids containing the medium-copy-number p15A origin of replication can be propagated in E. coli cells that contain a second plasmid with the ColE1 origin.
   8637..8692    +  rep_origin     RSF ori (fragment): Plasmids containing the RSF 1030 origin of replication can be propagated in E. coli cells that contain additional plasmids with compatible origins.
>Addgene plasmid #90210 | pSR78 | addgene full sequence | sequence record 178317 | Addgene NGS Result
CCTAGGTGGAGTCTGGCCTCAAATACAAAGTCTGCAAAGTCTCGAAATATTAAACCAGAGAATAAATAAT
TAAACGCCAAAATATTTCTAGCAAAAACCCCAGTTTTTACGGCTAGCTCAGTCCTAGGTATAGTGCTAGC
TATAGAGGTTAAAATCTTAATAGGAGGAAGGCGCAATGGGCAAATTTCTAATTCCAATCGAATTTGTTTT
TCTGGCGATCGCCATGACCTGTTATTTATGGCACAGACAAAACCAAGAACGCCGCAGGATTGAAATTAGC
ATCAAGCAACAAACCCAACGGGAACGATTTATTAACCAAATTACCCAACATATCCGCCAATCTTTAAACT
TGGAAACGGTTTTAAATACCACCGTCGCTGAAGTTAAAACCCTGTTGCAAGTTGATCGAGTTCTAATTTA
TCGCATTTGGCAAGATGGCACGGGCAGCGCCATTACGGAATCGGTGAATGCCAATTATCCTAGTATTTTA
GGGCGGACCTTTTCCGATGAAGTTTTTCCCGTTGAATACCATCAAGCCTACACCAAAGGTAAAGTACGGG
CCATTAATGACATTGACCAGGATGACATAGAGATTTGCCTAGCTGATTTCGTCAAACAATTTGGCGTGAA
ATCAAAATTAGTAGTGCCCATTCTTCAACATAATCGTGCTTCTTCCCTAGATAATGAATCAGAATTTCCC
TATCTTTGGGGGCTGTTAATTACCCATCAATGTGCTTTTACCCGGCCATGGCAACCGTGGGAAGTGGAGT
TAATGAAACAGCTAGCCAATCAGGTCGCGATCGCCATCCAACAATCGGAATTATATGAGCAATTACAGCA
ACTCAATAAAGATTTGGAAAACCGAGTCGAAAAACGCACCCAGCAACTTGCCGCCACCAATCAATCCCTA
AGAATGGAAATCAGTGAGCGACAAAAAACGGAAGCCGCTCTCCGCCACACTAACCATACTCTGCAATCCC
TGATTGCGGCCTCCCCCAGGGGTATTTTTACCCTTAATTTAGCAGACCAAATTCAGATTTGGAATCCTAC
AGCAGAACGTATTTTTGGTTGGACAGAAACAGAAATTATTGCCCATCCAGAATTATTAACATCCAACATT
TTGCTGGAAGATTATCAGCAATTTAAACAGAAAGTTTTATCAGGCATGGTTTCCCCTAGCCTAGAATTAA
AATGTCAAAAAAAAGATGGTAGTTGGATTGAAATTGTCCTTTCCGCTGCTCCCCTATTGGATAGTGAAGA
AAATATTGCCGGATTGGTGGCGGTTGTCGCCGATATTACCGAGCAAAAGCGGCAGGCAGAACAAATTCGT
TTGCTACAATCCGTTGTGGTTAATACTAATGATGCGGTGGTGATTACGGAAGCGGAGCCCATTGATGATC
CCGGGCCGAGAATTCTCTATGTCAATGAAGCATTTACTAAAATCACCGGTTATACTGCTGAAGAAATGCT
AGGCAAAACCCCCCGAGTTTTACAGGGACCAAAAACTAGTCGCACTGAATTAGATAGGGTGCGGCAAGCC
ATTAGTCAATGGCAATCAGTTACCGTTGAAGTGATTAATTATCGTAAGGATGGCAGTGAGTTTTGGGTGG
AATTTAGTCTGGTGCCCGTTGCCAATAAAACAGGTTTTTACACCCATTGGATTGCTGTGCAAAGGGATGT
CACTGAGCGCCGACGCACGGAGGAAGTCCGCCTAGCTTTAGAACGGGAAAAAGAATTAAGCCGCCTAAAA
ACTCGTTTTTTCTCCATGGCTTCCCATGAATTTCGTACTCCCCTCAGTACGGCCTTAGCTGCTGCCCAAT
TACTGGAAAATTCTGAAGTGGCCTGGCTTGATCCCGATAAGCGTAGCCGGAACTTACACCGTATTCAAAA
TTCCGTGAAAAATATGGTACAGCTCCTGGATGATATTTTAATCATTAACCGTGCCGAAGCGGGCAAATTG
GAATTTAATCCTAATTGGTTAGATTTGAAATTATTGTTCCAGCAATTTATCGAAGAAATTCAATTAAGTG
TCAGTGACCAATATTATTTTGACTTTATTTGTAGCGCTCAAGATACGAAGGCATTGGTGGATGAAAGGTT
AGTGCGGTCTATTTTATCTAATCTGTTATCTAATGCGATTAAATACTCTCCCGGGGGAGGGCAGATTAAA
ATTGCCCTAAGCCTAGATTCGGAACAGATTATTTTTGAAGTCACCGACCAGGGCATTGGCATTTCGCCAG
AGGACCAAAAGCAAATTTTTGAACCCTTTCATCGGGGCAAAAATGTCAGAAATATTACGGGAACAGGACT
CGGTTTAATGGTTGCCAAGAAATGTGTTGACTTACACAGTGGCAGTATCTTGCTAAAAAGTGCAGTTGAC
CAGGGAACAACAGTTACTATCTGTTTAAAACGCTATAACCATTTGCCTCGAGCTTAGTAATAATCTAGAC
CAGGCATCAAATAAAACGAAAGGCTCAGTCGAAAGACTGGGCCTTTCGTTTTATCTGTTGTTTGTCGGTG
AACGCTCTCTACTAGAGTCACACTGGCTCACCTTCGGGTGGGCCTTTCTGCGTTTATAGTAAATCACTGC
ATAATTCGTGTCGATTAAACCGCCTAAGTCCCCCAGGAAAGGGGGATATAACAGTATAGATTTTGTCAGC
CTTCAGCTTGGCTTTACCGTCAAAAAAACTGACAGCTAGCTCAGTCCTAGGTATAATGCTAGCTCACACA
GAATTCATTAAAGAGGAGAAAGGTACCATGAGTGTCAACTTAGCTTCCCAGTTGCGGGAAGGGACGAAAA
AATCCCACTCCATGGCGGAGAACGTCGGCTTTGTCAAATGCTTCCTCAAGGGCGTTGTCGAGAAAAATTC
CTACCGTAAGCTGGTTGGCAATCTCTACTTTGTCTACAGTGCCATGGAAGAGGAAATGGCAAAATTTAAG
GACCATCCCATCCTCAGCCACATTTACTTCCCCGAACTCAACCGCAAACAAAGCCTAGAGCAAGACCTGC
AATTCTATTACGGCTCCAACTGGCGGCAAGAAGTGAAAATTTCTGCCGCTGGCCAAGCCTATGTGGACCG
AGTCCGGCAAGTGGCCGCTACGGCCCCTGAATTGTTGGTGGCCCATTCCTACACCCGTTACCTGGGGGAT
CTTTCCGGCGGTCAAATTCTCAAGAAAATTGCCCAAAATGCCATGAATCTCCACGATGGTGGCACAGCTT
TCTATGAATTTGCCGACATTGATGACGAAAAGGCTTTTAAAAATACCTACCGTCAAGCTATGAATGATCT
GCCCATTGACCAAGCCACCGCCGAACGGATTGTGGATGAAGCCAATGACGCCTTTGCCATGAACATGAAA
ATGTTCAACGAACTTGAAGGCAACCTGATCAAGGCGATCGGCATTATGGTGTTCAACAGCCTCACCCGTC
GCCGCAGTCAAGGCAGCACCGAAGTTGGCCTCGCCACCTCCGAAGGCTAGTTAAAGAGGAGAAAGGATCC
ATGGCCGTCACTGAT
[729 nt withheld, positions 3516-4244]
TAATCTAGACCAGGCATCAAATAAAACGAAAGGCTCAGTCGAAAGACTGGGCCTTTCGTTTTATCTGTTG
TTTGTCGGTGAACGCTCTCTACTAGAGTCACACTGGCTCACCTTCGGGTGGGCCTTTCTGCGTTTATAGG
TACCCGGGGATCCTCTAGAGTCGACCTGCAGGCATGCAAGCTTTTTACGGCTAGCTCAGTCCTAGGTATA
GTGCTAGCTCCGCCGCTATCACATAAGGCTCTAATACCATGGCCACCACCGTACAACTCAGCGACCAATC
CCTCCGTCAGCTAGAAACCCTCGCCATCCACACCGCCCACCTGATTCAGCCCCACGGTTTAGTGGTGGTC
CTGCAGGAACCAGACCTCACCATCAGCCAAATTAGCGCCAACTGCACCGGCATTTTAGGGCGATCGCCAG
AGGATTTGTTGGGCAGAACCCTAGGGGAAGTGTTTGATAGCTTTCAGATTGATCCCATCCAGAGTCGCCT
AACGGCCGGACAAATCAGCAGCCTCAACCCCAGTAAACTTTGGGCGCGGGTCATGGGGGACGACTTTGTC
ATTTTTGACGGGGTTTTTCATCGCAACAGTGACGGTTTATTGGTATGTGAACTCGAGCCAGCCTACACTT
CCGATAATCTGCCCTTCCTCGGTTTTTATCACATGGCCAACGCTGCCCTGAATCGGTTGCGCCAACAAGC
TAATCTACGGGATTTCTACGATGTTATTGTCGAAGAAGTCCGCCGTATGACTGGCTTTGACCGGGTGATG
CTATACCGCTTTGATGAAAATAACCACGGTGATGTCATTGCCGAAGATAAACGGGATGATATGGAACCCT
ATTTGGGCCTGCACTATCCCGAATCGGATATTCCCCAACCCGCCCGTCGGCTATTTATCCACAACCCCAT
TCGAGTAATTCCCGATGTTTATGGTGTGGCGGTGCCCCTGACCCCAGCGGTTAACCCCAGCACCAACCGA
GCGGTGGATTTAACAGAATCCATTCTGCGCAGTGCGTACCATTGCCACTTGACCTATCTGAAAAATATGG
GGGTAGGAGCGTCTTTAACCATTTCCCTAATTAAGGACGGCCATCTCTGGGGGCTCATTGCCTGCCACCA
TCAAACCCCCAAAGTAATTCCCTTTGAACTGCGTAAAGCCTGCGAATTTTTTGGTCGGGTGGTGTTTAGC
AACATTTCCGCCCAGGAAGATACGGAAACCTTCGATTACCGGGTGCAGCTGGCGGAGCATGAAGCGGTTT
TATTGGACAAAATGACCACGGCGGCGGATTTTGTCGAAGGATTAACTAATCATCCCGATCGCCTGTTGGG
ATTAACGGGCTCCCAGGGGGCGGCCATTTGCTTTGGGGAAAAATTGATTTTAGTAGGGGAAACCCCGGAC
GAGAAAGCAGTGCAATATTTACTGCAATGGTTGGAGAATCGGGAAGTGCAAGACGTTTTCTTCACCTCTT
CCCTCTCACAAATTTATCCTGATGCAGTGAATTTTAAATCCGTGGCCAGTGGCTTATTGGCCATTCCCAT
TGCCCGTCACAACTTTTTGCTCTGGTTTCGCCCTGAAGTGTTGCAAACGGTTAATTGGGGCGGTGACCCA
AATCATGCTTACGAAGCTACCCAGGAAGACGGTAAAATCGAGCTCCATCCCCGCCAATCCTTTGACCTCT
GGAAAGAAATTGTCCGACTCCAATCTTTGCCCTGGCAATCGGTGGAAATCCAAAGTGCCCTGGCCCTGAA
AAAGGCGATCGTCAACCTCATTTTGCGCCAGGCAGAAGAATTGCATATGGCGGCTGGTGTTAAGCAACTG
GCGGATGACCGCACGCTGCTGATGGCGGGGGTAAGTCACGACTTGCGCACGCCGCTGACGCGTATTCGCC
TGGCGACTGAGATGATGAGCGAGCAGGATGGCTATCTGGCAGAATCGATCAATAAAGATATCGAAGAGTG
CAACGCCATCATTGAGCAGTTTATCGACTACCTGCGCACCGGGCAGGAGATGCCGATGGAAATGGCGGAT
CTTAATGCAGTACTCGGTGAGGTGATTGCTGCCGAAAGTGGCTATGAGCGGGAAATTGAAACCGCGCTTT
ACCCCGGCAGCATTGAAGTGAAAATGCACCCGCTGTCGATCAAACGCGCGGTGGCGAATATGGTGGTCAA
CGCCGCCCGTTATGGCAATGGCTGGATCAAAGTCAGCAGCGGAACGGAGCCGAATCGCGCCTGGTTCCAG
GTGGAAGATGACGGTCCGGGAATTGCGCCGGAACAACGTAAGCACCTGTTCCAGCCGTTTGTCCGCGGCG
ACAGTGCGCGCACCATTAGCGGCACGGGATTAGGGCTGGCAATTGTGCAGCGTATCGTGGATAACCATAA
CGGGATGCTGGAGCTTGGCACCAGCGAGCGGGTCGGGCTTTCCATTCGCGCCTGGCTGCCAGTGCCGGTA
ACGCGGGCGCAGGGCACGACAAAAGAAGGGTAATCTAGAGGCATCAAATAAAACGAAAGGCTCAGTCGAA
AGACTGGGCCTTTCGTTTTATCTGTTGTTTGTCGGTGAACGCTCTCCTGAGTAGGACAAATCCGCCGCCC
TAGAGGATCCAGCAAGCGAACCGGAATTGCCAGCTGGGGCGCCCTCTGGTAAGGTTGGGAAGCCCTGCAA
AGTAAACTGGATGGCTTTCTTGCCGCCAAGGATCTGATGGCGCAGGGGATCAAGATCTGATCAAGAGACA
GGATGAGGATCGTTTCGTATGAGGGAAGCGGTGATCGCCGAAGTATCGACTCAACTATCAGAGGTAGTTG
GCGTCATCGAGCGCCATCTCGAACCGACGTTGCTGGCCGTACATTTGTACGGCTCCGCAGTGGATGGCGG
CCTGAAGCCACACAGTGATATTGATTTGCTGGTTACGGTGACCGTAAGGCTTGATGAAACAACGCGGCGA
GCTTTGATCAACGACCTTTTGGAAACTTCGGCTTCCCCTGGAGAGAGCGAGATTCTCCGCGCTGTAGAAG
TCACCATTGTTGTGCACGACGACATCATTCCGTGGCGTTATCCAGCTAAGCGCGAACTGCAATTTGGAGA
ATGGCAGCGCAATGACATTCTTGCAGGTATCTTCGAGCCAGCCACGATCGACATTGATCTGGCTATCTTG
CTGACAAAAGCAAGAGAACATAGCGTTGCCTTGGTAGGTCCAGCGGCGGAGGAACTCTTTGATCCGGTTC
CTGAACAGGATCTATTTGAGGCGCTAAATGAAACCTTAACGCTATGGAACTCGCCGCCCGACTGGGCTGG
CGATGAGCGAAATGTAGTGCTTACGTTGTCCCGCATTTGGTACAGCGCAGTAACCGGCAAAATCGCGCCG
AAGGATGTCGCTGCCGACTGGGCAATGGAGCGCCTGCCGGCCCAGTATCAGCCCGTCATACTTGAAGCTA
GACAGGCTTATCTTGGACAAGAAGAAGATCGCTTGGCCTCGCGCGCAGATCAGTTGGAAGAATTTGTCCA
CTACGTGAAAGGCGAGATCACCAAGGTAGTCGGCAAATAAGAGCTCGCTTGGACTCCTGTTGATAGATCC
AGTAATGACCTCAGAACTCCATCTGGATTTGTTCAGAACGCTCGGTTGCCGCCGGGCGTTTTTTATTGGT
GAGAATCCAAGCACTAGTAACAACTTATATCGTATGGGGCTGACTTCAGGTGCTACATTTGAAGAGATAA
ATTGCACTGAAATCTAGTAATATTTTATCTGATTAATAAGATGATCTTCTTGAGATCGTTTTGGTCTGCG
CGTAATCTCTTGCTCTGAAAACGAAAAAACCGCCTTGCAGGGCGGTTTTTCGAAGGTTCTCTGAGCTACC
AACTCTTTGAACCGAGGTAACTGGCTTGGAGGAGCGCAGTCACCAAAACTTGTCCTTTCAGTTTAGCCTT
AACCGGCGCATGACTTCAAGACTAACTCCTCTAAATCAATTACCAGTGGCTGCTGCCAGTGGTGCTTTTG
CATGTCTTTCCGGGTTGGACTCAAGACGATAGTTACCGGATAAGGCGCAGCGGTCGGACTGAACGGGGGG
TTCGTGCATACAGTCCAGCTTGGAGCGAACTGCCTACCCGGAACTGAGTGTCAGGCGTGGAATGAGACAA
ACGCGGCCATAACAGCGGAATGACACCGGTAAACCGAAAGGCAGGAACAGGAGAGCGCACGAGGGAGCCG
CCAGGGGGAAACGCCTGGTATCTTTATAGTCCTGTCGGGTTTCGCCACCACTGATTTGAGCGTCAGATTT
CGTGATGCTTGTCAGGGGGGCGGAGCCTATGGAAAAACGGCTTTGCCGCGGCCCTCTCACTTCCCTGTTA
AGTATCTTCCTGGCATCTTCCAGGAAATCTCCGCCCCGTTCGTAAGCCATTTCCGCTCGCCGCAGTCGAA
CGACCGAGCGTAGCGAGTCAGTGAGCGAGGAAGCGGAATATTCC
